>Addgene plasmid #119311 | PHAGE-P CMVt N-HA hE6-AP I (AA 1-376) | addgene full sequence | sequence record 251114 | Addgene NGS Result
TGGAAGGGCTAATTCACTCCCAAAGAAGACAAGATATCCTTGATCTGTGGATCTACCACACACAAGGCTA
CTTCCCTGATTAGCAGAACTACACACCAGGGCCAGGGGTCAGATATCCACTGACCTTTGGATGGTGCTAC
AAGCTAGTACCAGTTGAGCCAGATAAGGTAGAAGAGGCCAATAAAGGAGAGAACACCAGCTTGTTACACC
CTGTGAGCCTGCATGGGATGGATGACCCGGAGAGAGAAGTGTTAGAGTGGAGGTTTGACAGCCGCCTAGC
ATTTCATCACGTGGCCCGAGAGCTGCATCCGGAGTACTTCAAGAACTGCTGATATCGAGCTTGCTACAAG
GGACTTTCCGCTGGGGACTTTCCAGGGAGGCGTGGCCTGGGCGGGACTGGGGAGTGGCGAGCCCTCAGAT
CCTGCATATAAGCAGCTGCTTTTTGCCTGTACTGGGTCTCTCTGGTTAGACCAGATCTGAGCCTGGGAGC
TCTCTGGCTAACTAGGGAACCCACTGCTTAAGCCTCAATAAAGCTTGCCTTGAGTGCTTCAAGTAGTGTG
TGCCCGTCTGTTGTGTGACTCTGGTAACTAGAGATCCCTCAGACCCTTTTAGTCAGTGTGGAAAATCTCT
AGCAGTGGCGCCCGAACAGGGACTTGAAAGCGAAAGGGAAACCAGAGGAGCTCTCTCGACGCAGGACTCG
GCTTGCTGAAGCGCGCACGGCAAGAGGCGAGGGGCGGCGACTGGTGAGTACGCCAAAAATTTTGACTAGC
GGAGGCTAGAAGGAGAGAGATGGGTGCGAGAGCGTCAGTATTAAGCGGGGGAGAATTAGATCGCGATGGG
AAAAAATTCGGTTAAGGCCAGGGGGAAAGAAAAAATATAAATTAAAACATATAGTATGGGCAAGCAGGGA
GCTAGAACGATTCGCAGTTAATCCTGGCCTGTTAGAAACATCAGAAGGCTGTAGACAAATACTGGGACAG
CTACAACCATCCCTTCAGACAGGATCAGAAGAACTTAGATCATTATATAATACAGTAGCAACCCTCTATT
GTGTGCATCAAAGGATAGAGATAAAAGACACCAAGGAAGCTTTAGACAAGATAGAGGAAGAGCAAAACAA
AAGTAAGACCACCGCACAGCAAGCGGCCGGCCGCTGATCTTCAGACCTGGAGGAGGAGATATGAGGGACA
ATTGGAGAAGTGAATTATATAAATATAAAGTAGTAAAAATTGAACCATTAGGAGTAGCACCCACCAAGGC
AAAGAGAAGAGTGGTGCAGAGAGAAAAAAGAGCAGTGGGAATAGGAGCTTTGTTCCTTGGGTTCTTGGGA
GCAGCAGGAAGCACTATGGGCGCAGCGTCAATGACGCTGACGGTACAGGCCAGACAATTATTGTCTGGTA
TAGTGCAGCAGCAGAACAATTTGCTGAGGGCTATTGAGGCGCAACAGCATCTGTTGCAACTCACAGTCTG
GGGCATCAAGCAGCTCCAGGCAAGAATCCTGGCTGTGGAAAGATACCTAAAGGATCAACAGCTCCTGGGG
ATTTGGGGTTGCTCTGGAAAACTCATTTGCACCACTGCTGTGCCTTGGAATGCTAGTTGGAGTAATAAAT
CTCTGGAACAGATTTGGAATCACACGACCTGGATGGAGTGGGACAGAGAAATTAACAATTACACAAGCTT
AATACACTCCTTAATTGAAGAATCGCAAAACCAGCAAGAAAAGAATGAACAAGAATTATTGGAATTAGAT
AAATGGGCAAGTTTGTGGAATTGGTTTAACATAACAAATTGGCTGTGGTATATAAAATTATTCATAATGA
TAGTAGGAGGCTTGGTAGGTTTAAGAATAGTTTTTGCTGTACTTTCTATAGTGAATAGAGTTAGGCAGGG
ATATTCACCATTATCGTTTCAGACCCACCTCCCAACCCCGAGGGGACCCGACAGGCCCGAAGGAATAGAA
GAAGAAGGTGGAGAGAGAGACAGAGACAGATCCATTCGATTAGTGAACGGATCTCGACGGTATCGCCGAA
TTCACAAATGGCAGTATTCATCCACAATTTTAAAAGAAAAGGGGGGATTGGGGGGTACAGTGCAGGGGAA
AGAATAGTAGACATAATAGCAACAGACATACAAACTAAAGAATTACAAAAACAAATTACAAAAATTCAAA
ATTTTCGGGTTTATTACAGGGACAGCAGAGATCCAGTTTGGACTAGTGGAGTTCCGCGTTACATAACTTA
CGGTAAATGGCCCGCCTGGCTGACCGCCCAACGACCCCCGCCCATTGACGTCAATAATGACGTATGTTCC
CATAGTAACGCCAATAGGGACTTTCCATTGACGTCAATGGGTGGAGTATTTACGGTAAACTGCCCACTTG
GCAGTACATCAAGTGTATCATATGCCAAGTACGCCCCCTATTGACGTCAATGACGGTAAATGGCCCGCCT
GGCATTATGCCCAGTACATGACCTTATGGGACTTTCCTACTTGGCAGTACATCTACGTATTAGTCATCGC
TATTACCATGGTGATGCGGTTTTGGCAGTACATCAATGGGCGTGGATAGCGGTTTGACTCACGGGGATTT
CCAAGTCTCCACCCCATTGACGTCAATGGGAGTTTGTTTTGGCACCAAAATCAACGGGACTTTCCAAAAT
GTCGTAACAACTCCGCCCCATTGACGCAAATGGGCGGTAGGCGTGTACGGTGGGAGGTCTATATAAGCAG
AGCTCTCCCTATCAGTGATAGAGATCTCCCTATCAGTGATAGAGATCGTCGACGAGCTCGTTTAGTGAAC
CGTCAGATCGCCTGGAGACGCCATCCACGCTGTTTTGACCTCCATAGAAGACACCGGGACCGATCCAGCC
TCCGGACTCTAGCGTTTAAACGCTAGCCACCATGGCGTACCCATACGATGTTCCAGATTACGCTGCTCGA
GGTTATCAAACAAGTTTGTACAAAAAAGTTGGCACCATGAAGCGAGCAGCTGCAAAGCATCTAATAGAAC
GCTACTACCACCAGTTAACTGAGGGCTGTGGAAATGAAGCCTGCACGAATGAGTTTTGTGCTTCCTGTCC
AACTTTTCTTCGTATGGATAATAATGCAGCAGCTATTAAAGCCCTCGAGCTTTATAAGATTAATGCAAAA
CTCTGTGATCCTCATCCCTCCAAGAAAGGAGCAAGCTCAGCTTACCTTGAGAACTCGAAAGGTGCCCCCA
ACAACTCCTGCTCTGAGATAAAAATGAACAAGAAAGGCGCTAGAATTGATTTTAAAGATGTGACTTACTT
AACAGAAGAGAAGGTATATGAAATTCTTGAATTATGTAGAGAAAGAGAGGATTATTCCCCTTTAATCCGT
GTTATTGGAAGAGTTTTTTCTAGTGCTGAGGCATTGGTACAGAGCTTCCGGAAAGTTAAACAACACACCA
AGGAAGAACTGAAATCTCTTCAAGCAAAAGATGAAGACAAAGATGAAGATGAAAAGGAAAAAGCTGCATG
TTCTGCTGCTGCTATGGAAGAAGACTCAGAAGCATCTTCCTCAAGGATAGGTGATAGCTCACAGGGAGAC
AACAATTTGCAAAAATTAGGCCCTGATGATGTGTCTGTGGATATTGATGCCATTAGAAGGGTCTACACCA
GATTGCTCTCTAATGAAAAAATTGAAACTGCCTTTCTCAATGCACTTGTATATTTGTCACCTAACGTGGA
ATGTGACTTGACGTATCACAATGTATACTCTCGAGATCCTAATTATCTGAATTTGTTCATTATCGTAATG
GAGAATAGAAATCTCCACAGTCCTGAATATCTGGAAATGGCTTTGCCATTATTTTGCAAAGCGATGAGCA
AGCTACCCCTTGCAGCCCAAGGAAAACTGATCAGACTGTGGTCTAAATACAATGCAGACCAGATTCGGAG
AATGATGGAGACATTTCAGCAACTTATTACTTATAAAGTCATAAGCAATGAATTTAACAGTCGAAATCTA
GTGAATGATGATGATGCCATTGTTGCTGCTTCGAAGTGCTTGAAAATGGTTTACTATGCAAATGTAGTGG
GAGGGGAAGTGGACACAAATCACAATGAAGAAGATGATGAAGAGTGACCCAACTTTCTTGTACAAAGTGG
TTCGATAACGAATTCTACCGGGTAGGGGAGGCGCTTTTCCCAAGGCAGTCTGGAGCATGCGCTTTAGCAG
CCCCGCTGGGCACTTGGCGCTACACAAGTGGCCTCTGGCCTCGCACACATTCCACATCCACCGGTAGGCG
CCAACCGGCTCCGTTCTTTGGTGGCCCCTTCGCGCCACCTTCTACTCCTCCCCTAGTCAGGAAGTTCCCC
CCCGCCCCGCAGCTCGCGTCGTGCAGGACGTGACAAATGGAAGTAGCACGTCTCACTAGTCTCGTGCAGA
TGGACAGCACCGCTGAGCAATGGAAGCGGGTAGGCCTTTGGGGCAGCGGCCAATAGCAGCTTTGCTCCTT
CGCTTTCTGGGCTCAGAGGCTGGGAAGGGGTGGGTCCGGGGGCGGGCTCAGGGGCGGGCTCAGGGGCGGG
GCGGGCGCCCGAAGGTCCTCCGGAGGCCCGGCATTCTGCACGCTTCAAAAGCGCACGTCTGCCGCGCTGT
TCTCCTCTTCCTCATCTCCGGGCCTTTCGACCTGCAGCCCAAGCTTACCATGACCGAGTACAAGCCCACG
GTGCGCCTCGCCACCCGCGACGACGTCCCCAGGGCCGTACGCACCCTCGCCGCCGCGTTCGCCGACTACC
CCGCCACGCGCCACACCGTCGATCCGGACCGCCACATCGAGCGGGTCACCGAGCTGCAAGAACTCTTCCT
CACGCGCGTCGGGCTCGACATCGGCAAGGTGTGGGTCGCGGACGACGGCGCCGCGGTGGCGGTCTGGACC
ACGCCGGAGAGCGTCGAAGCGGGGGCGGTGTTCGCCGAGATCGGCCCGCGCATGGCCGAGTTGAGCGGTT
CCCGGCTGGCCGCGCAGCAACAGATGGAAGGCCTCCTGGCGCCGCACCGGCCCAAGGAGCCCGCGTGGTT
CCTGGCCACCGTCGGCGTCTCGCCCGACCACCAGGGCAAGGGTCTGGGCAGCGCCGTCGTGCTCCCCGGA
GTGGAGGCGGCCGAGCGCGCCGGGGTGCCCGCCTTCCTGGAGACCTCCGCGCCCCGCAACCTCCCCTTCT
ACGAGCGGCTCGGCTTCACCGTCACCGCCGACGTCGAGGTGCCCGAAGGACCGCGCACCTGGTGCATGAC
CCGCAAGCCCGGTGCCTGACGCCCGCCCCACGACCCGCAGCGCCCGACCGAAAGGAGCGCACGACCCCAT
GCATCGATAGATCCTAATCAACCTCTGGATTACAAAATTTGTGAAAGATTGACTGGTATTCTTAACTATG
TTGCTCCTTTTACGCTATGTGGATACGCTGCTTTAATGCCTTTGTATCATGCTATTGCTTCCCGTATGGC
TTTCATTTTCTCCTCCTTGTATAAATCCTGGTTGCTGTCTCTTTATGAGGAGTTGTGGCCCGTTGTCAGG
CAACGTGGCGTGGTGTGCACTGTGTTTGCTGACGCAACCCCCACTGGTTGGGGCATTGCCACCACCTGTC
AGCTCCTTTCCGGGACTTTCGCTTTCCCCCTCCCTATTGCCACGGCGGAACTCATCGCCGCCTGCCTTGC
CCGCTGCTGGACAGGGGCTCGGCTGTTGGGCACTGACAATTCCGTGGTGTTGTCGGGGAAATCATCGTCC
TTTCCTTGGCTGCTCGCCTGTGTTGCCACCTGGATTCTGCGCGGGACGTCCTTCTGCTACGTCCCTTCGG
CCCTCAATCCAGCGGACCTTCCTTCCCGCGGCCTGCTGCCGGCTCTGCGGCCTCTTCCGCGTCTTCGCCT
TCGCCCTCAGACGAGTCGGATCTCCCTTTGGGCCGCCTCCCCGCCTGAGATCCTTTAAGACCAATGACTT
ACAAGGCAGCTGTAGATCTTAGCCACTTTTTAAAAGAAAAGGGGGGACTGGAAGGGCTAATTCACTCCCA
ACGAAGACAAGATCTGCTTTTTGCTTGTACTGGGTCTCTCTGGTTAGACCAGATCTGAGCCTGGGAGCTC
TCTGGCTAACTAGGGAACCCACTGCTTAAGCCTCAATAAAGCTTGCCTTGAGTGCTTCAAGTAGTGTGTG
CCCGTCTGTTGTGTGACTCTGGTAACTAGAGATCCCTCAGACCCTTTTAGTCAGTGTGGAAAATCTCTAG
CAGTAGTAGTTCATGTCATCTTATTATTCAGTATTTATAACTTGCAAAGAAATGAATATCAGAGAGTGAG
AGGCCCGGGTTAATTAAGGAAAGGGCTAGATCATTCTTGAAGACGAAAGGGCCTCGTGATACGCCTATTT
TTATAGGTTAATGTCATGATAATAATGGTTTCTTAGACGTCAGGTGGCACTTTTCGGGGAAATGTGCGCG
GAACCCCTATTTGTTTATTTTTCTAAATACATTCAAATATGTATCCGCTCATGAGACAATAACCCTGATA
AATGCTTCAATAATATTGAAAAAGGAAGAGTATGAGTATTCAACATTTCCGTGTCGCCCTTATTCCCTTT
TTTGCGGCATTTTGCCTTCCTGTTTTTGCTCACCCAGAAACGCTGGTGAAAGTAAAAGATGCTGAAGATC
AGTTGGGTGCACGAGTGGGTTACATCGAACTGGATCTCAACAGCGGTAAGATCCTTGAGAGTTTTCGCCC
CGAAGAACGTTTTCCAATGATGAGCACTTTTAAAGTTCTGCTATGTGGCGCGGTATTATCCCGTGTTGAC
GCCGGGCAAGAGCAACTCGGTCGCCGCATACACTATTCTCAGAATGACTTGGTTGAGTACTCACCAGTCA
CAGAAAAGCATCTTACGGATGGCATGACAGTAAGAGAATTATGCAGTGCTGCCATAACCATGAGTGATAA
CACTGCGGCCAACTTACTTCTGACAACGATCGGAGGACCGAAGGAGCTAACCGCTTTTTTGCACAACATG
GGGGATCATGTAACTCGCCTTGATCGTTGGGAACCGGAGCTGAATGAAGCCATACCAAACGACGAGCGTG
ACACCACGATGCCTGTAGCAATGGCAACAACGTTGCGCAAACTATTAACTGGCGAACTACTTACTCTAGC
TTCCCGGCAACAATTAATAGACTGGATGGAGGCGGATAAAGTTGCAGGACCACTTCTGCGCTCGGCCCTT
CCGGCTGGCTGGTTTATTGCTGATAAATCTGGAGCCGGTGAGCGTGGGTCTCGCGGTATCATTGCAGCAC
TGGGGCCAGATGGTAAGCCCTCCCGTATCGTAGTTATCTACACGACGGGGAGTCAGGCAACTATGGATGA
ACGAAATAGACAGATCGCTGAGATAGGTGCCTCACTGATTAAGCATTGGTAACTGTCAGACCAAGTTTAC
TCATATATACTTTAGATTGATTTAAAACTTCATTTTTAATTTAAAAGGATCTAGGTGAAGATCCTTTTTG
ATAATCTCATGACCAAAATCCCTTAACGTGAGTTTTCGTTCCACTGAGCGTCAGACCCCGTAGAAAAGAT
CAAAGGATCTTCTTGAGATCCTTTTTTTCTGCGCGTAATCTGCTGCTTGCAAACAAAAAAACCACCGCTA
CCAGCGGTGGTTTGTTTGCCGGATCAAGAGCTACCAACTCTTTTTCCGAAGGTAACTGGCTTCAGCAGAG
CGCAGATACCAAATACTGTTCTTCTAGTGTAGCCGTAGTTAGGCCACCACTTCAAGAACTCTGTAGCACC
GCCTACATACCTCGCTCTGCTAATCCTGTTACCAGTGGCTGCTGCCAGTGGCGATAAGTCGTGTCTTACC
GGGTTGGACTCAAGACGATAGTTACCGGATAAGGCGCAGCGGTCGGGCTGAACGGGGGGTTCGTGCACAC
AGCCCAGCTTGGAGCGAACGACCTACACCGAACTGAGATACCTACAGCGTGAGCTATGAGAAAGCGCCAC
GCTTCCCGAAGGGAGAAAGGCGGACAGGTATCCGGTAAGCGGCAGGGTCGGAACAGGAGAGCGCACGAGG
GAGCTTCCAGGGGGAAACGCCTGGTATCTTTATAGTCCTGTCGGGTTTCGCCACCTCTGACTTGAGCGTC
GATTTTTGTGATGCTCGTCAGGGGGGCGGAGCCTATGGAAAAACGCCAGCAACGCGGCCTTTTTACGGTT
CCTGGCCTTTTGCTGGCCTTTTGCTCACATGTTCTTTCCTGCGTTATCCCCTGATTCTGTGGATAACCGT
ATTACCGCCTTTGAGTGAGCTGATACCGCTCGCCGCAGCCGAACGACCGAGCGCAGCGAGTCAGTGAGCG
AGGAAGCGGAAGAGCGCCCAATACGCAAACCGCCTCTCCCCGCGCGTTGGCCGATTCATTAATGCAGCAA
GCTCATGGCTGACTAATTTTTTTTATTTATGCAGAGGCCGAGGCCGCCTCGGCCTCTGAGCTATTCCAGA
AGTAGTGAGGAGGCTTTTTTGGAGGCCTAGGCTTTTGCAAAAAGCTCCCCGTGGCACGACAGGTTTCCCG
ACTGGAAAGCGGGCAGTGAGCGCAACGCAATTAATGTGAGTTAGCTCACTCATTAGGCACCCCAGGCTTT
ACACTTTATGCTTCCGGCTCGTATGTTGTGTGGAATTGTGAGCGGATAACAATTTCACACAGGAAACAGC
TATGACATGATTACGAATTTCACAAATAAAGCATTTTTTTCACTGCATTCTAGTTGTGGTTTGTCCAAAC
TCATCAATGTATCTTATCATGTCTGGATCAACTGGATAACTCAAGCTAACCAAAATCATCCCAAACTTCC
CACCCCATACCCTATTACCACTGCCAATTACCTGTGGTTTCATTTACTCTAAACCTGTGATTCCTCTGAA
TTATTTTCATTTTAAAGAAATTGTATTTGTTAAATATGTACTACAAACTTAGTAGT
Features (pLannotate 1.2.2; 31 found; start..end, strand, type, name):
    377..634     +  LTR            5' LTR (truncated): truncated 5' long terminal repeat (LTR) from HIV-1
    681..806     +  misc_feature   HIV-1 Ψ: packaging signal of human immunodeficiency virus type 1
    790..1128    +  CDS            HIV-1 gag (fragment): gag protein from human immunodeficiency virus 1; gag
   1303..1536    +  misc_feature   RRE: The Rev response element (RRE) of HIV-1 allows for Rev-dependent mRNA export from the nucleus to the cytoplasm.
   1913..2013    +  CDS            Rev (fragment): human immunodeficiency virus 1 (HIV-1) Rev protein; rev; enhances nuclear export of unspliced and incompletely spliced viral mRNAs
   2058..2175    +  misc_feature   cPPT/CTS: central polypurine tract and central termination sequence of HIV-1
   2227..2530    +  enhancer       CMV enhancer: human cytomegalovirus immediate early enhancer
   2531..2734    +  promoter       CMV promoter: human cytomegalovirus (CMV) immediate early promoter
   2736..2755    +  promoter       PLtetO-1 promoter (fragment): modified phage lambda PL promoter with tet operator sites (Lutz and Bujard, 1997)
   2757..2776    +  promoter       PLtetO-1 promoter (fragment): modified phage lambda PL promoter with tet operator sites (Lutz and Bujard, 1997)
   2784..2817    +  promoter       TRE3GV promoter (fragment): 3rd-generation Tet-responsive promoter that can be activated by binding of Tet-On® 3G, optimized for retroviral and lentiviral vectors
   2908..2934    +  CDS            3xHA (fragment): three tandem HA epitope tags
   2951..2968    +  protein_bind   attB1 (fragment): mutant version of attB; core recombination site for the Gateway® BP reaction BP Clonase™
   2977..4104    +  CDS            UBE3A (fragment): UBE3A_HUMAN - Also known as E6AP From Homo sapiens (Human).
   4107..4131    -  protein_bind   attB2: mutant version of attB; recombination site for the Gateway® BP reaction BP Clonase™
   4150..4649    +  promoter       PGK promoter: mouse phosphoglycerate kinase 1 promoter
   4670..5269    +  CDS            PuroR: puromycin N-acetyltransferase; pac from Streptomyces alboniger; confers resistance to puromycin
   5336..5924    +  misc_feature   WPRE: woodchuck hepatitis virus posttranscriptional regulatory element
   5932..5997    +  CDS            nef (fragment): NEF_HV1Z2 - Experimental evidence at protein level: Swiss-Prot protein existence level 1. Extracellular Nef protein targets CD4(+) T-lymphocytes for apoptosis by interacting with CXCR4 surface receptors. From Human immunodeficiency virus type 1 group M subtype D (isolate Z2/CDC-Z34) (HIV-1).
   5999..6232    +  LTR            3' LTR (ΔU3): self-inactivating 3' long terminal repeat (LTR) from HIV-1
   6437..6541    +  promoter       AmpR promoter: bla
   6542..7402    +  CDS            AmpR: β-lactamase; bla; confers resistance to ampicillin, carbenicillin, and related antibiotics
   7573..8161    +  rep_origin     ori: high-copy-number ColE1/pMB1/pBR322/pUC origin of replication
   8344..8398    +  CDS            lacI (fragment): lac repressor; lacI; The lac repressor binds to the lac operator to inhibit transcription in E. coli. This inhibition can be relieved by adding lactose or isopropyl-β-D-thiogalactopyranoside (IPTG).
   8404..8497    +  rep_origin     SV40 ori (fragment): SV40 origin of replication
   8522..8559    +  CDS            lacI (fragment): lac repressor; lacI; The lac repressor binds to the lac operator to inhibit transcription in E. coli. This inhibition can be relieved by adding lactose or isopropyl-β-D-thiogalactopyranoside (IPTG).
   8572..8593    +  protein_bind   CAP binding site: CAP binding activates transcription in the presence of cAMP. E. coli catabolite activator protein
   8608..8638    +  promoter       lac promoter: promoter for the E. coli lac operon
   8646..8662    +  protein_bind   lac operator: The lac repressor binds to the lac operator to inhibit transcription in E. coli. This inhibition can be relieved by adding lactose or isopropyl-β-D-thiogalactopyranoside (IPTG). lac repressor encoded by lacI
   8696..8779    +  polyA_signal   SV40 poly(A) signal (fragment): SV40 polyadenylation signal
   8946..329     +  CDS            nef (fragment) (across the origin): NEF_HV1BR - Experimental evidence at protein level: Swiss-Prot protein existence level 1. Extracellular Nef protein targets CD4(+) T-lymphocytes for apoptosis by interacting with CXCR4 surface receptors (PubMed:14990729). From Human immunodeficiency virus type 1 group M subtype B (isolate BRU/LAI) (HIV-1).
