[The description below was written by a language model from this plasmid's Addgene catalogue record and pLannotate feature annotations shown in this document.]
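Description:
PHAGE-P CMVt N-HA hE6-AP I (AA 1-376) is an 8.9 kb HIV-1-based lentiviral expression vector built on the pHAGE backbone. It is designed to deliver an HA-tagged N-terminal fragment of the human ubiquitin ligase UBE3A (E6-AP, isoform I) into mammalian cells. It is propagated in E. coli through a high-copy ColE1/pUC-type origin with ampicillin resistance (β-lactamase). The viral portion comprises a truncated 5' LTR, the Ψ packaging signal with an adjoining gag fragment, the Rev response element for Rev-dependent nuclear export of the genomic RNA, and the cPPT/CTS. At the other end are a WPRE, which enhances transcript expression, and a ΔU3 self-inactivating 3' LTR, which leaves the integrated provirus without LTR promoter activity.

The payload is driven by the CMV enhancer and immediate-early promoter. Short tet operator-like matches are annotated immediately downstream, which together with the "CMVt" name suggests a tetracycline-regulatable CMV promoter, although the record does not state this explicitly. An HA epitope supplied by the backbone precedes the insert. The insert is a 1,128 bp UBE3A coding segment limited to amino acids 1–376, introduced by Gateway recombination and flanked by attB1 and attB2 sites. A separate mouse PGK promoter drives puromycin N-acetyltransferase, so transduced cells can be selected with puromycin.

The associated publication concerns Angelman syndrome-associated point mutations in the Zn-binding N-terminal AZUL domain of UBE3A and their effect on proteasome binding. This truncation, which retains the N-terminal region, is therefore presumably used for expression and HA-based detection or pulldown in domain-mapping and interaction experiments.
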