Addgene plasmid #119311: PHAGE-P CMVt N-HA hE6-AP I (AA 1-376)
Purpose: lentiviral vector for expression of HA-Tagged E6-AP I AA 1-376 in mammalian cells
Depositing lab: Peter Howley. Depositing organization: Harvard Medical School. Publication: Angelman syndrome-associated point mutations in the Zn-binding N-terminal (AZUL) domain of UBE3A ubiquitin ligase inhibit binding to the proteasome. Kuhnle S, Martinez-Noel G, Leclere F, Hayes SD, Harper JW, Howley PM. J Biol Chem. 2018 Sep 26. pii: RA118.004653. doi: 10.1074/jbc.RA118.004653. PubMed 30257870.
Backbone
  Vector backbone: PHAGE
  Backbone size w/o insert (bp): 7818
  Total vector size (bp): 8946
  Vector type: Lentiviral
  Selectable markers: Puromycin
Growth in bacteria
  Bacterial resistance: Ampicillin, 100 μg/mL
  Growth temperature: 37°C
  Growth strain: NEB Stable
  Copy number: Unknown
Gene/Insert
  Gene/Insert name: E6-AP I (alt name: UBE3A)
  Species: H. sapiens (human)
  Insert size (bp): 1128
  Mutation: Only AA 1-376
  Entrez Gene: UBE3A (a.k.a. ANCR, AS, E6-AP, EPVE6AP, HPVE6A, PIX1)
  Promoter: CMV
  Tag / fusion protein: HA (N terminal on backbone)
  Cloning method: Gateway Cloning
  Sequencing primers: 5′ CMV-F; 3′ MSCV-rev
Terms and licenses: Academic/Nonprofit Terms; Industry Terms: Not Available to Industry
How to cite: PHAGE-P CMVt N-HA hE6-AP I (AA 1-376) was a gift from Peter Howley (Addgene plasmid # 119311 ; http://n2t.net/addgene:119311 ; RRID:Addgene_119311)
